Addgene plasmid #159964: AAV-CMV-NLS-mTurquoise2dC10-408LOV2-Ja(delta)-NES21-WPRE
Purpose: optoNES construct with modified mTurquoise2-LOV2 RET
Depositing lab: Michael Courtney. Depositing organization: Turku Bioscience Centre. Publication: Resonance energy transfer sensitises and monitors in situ switching of LOV2-based optogenetic actuators. Li LL, Klein FM, Li Greci L, Popinigis A, Freudenberg F, Courtney MJ. Nat Commun. 2020 Oct 9;11(1):5107. doi: 10.1038/s41467-020-18816-8. PubMed 33037199.
Backbone
  Vector backbone: AAV
  Backbone size w/o insert (bp): 4651
  Vector type: Mammalian Expression, AAV
Growth in bacteria
  Bacterial resistance: Ampicillin, 100 μg/mL
  Growth temperature: 37°C
  Growth strain: NEB Stable
  Copy number: High Copy
Gene/Insert
  Gene/Insert name: NLS-mTurquoise2dC10-408LOV2-Ja(delta)-NES21
  Species: Synthetic
  Insert size (bp): 1250
  Mutation: synthetic
  Promoter: CMV-IE
  Cloning method: Restriction Enzyme; 5′ cloning site multiple; modular (not destroyed); 3′ cloning site multiple; modular (unknown if destroyed)
  Sequencing primers: 5′ 491-511; 3′ WPRE-
Terms and licenses: Academic/Nonprofit Terms; Industry Terms: Not Available to Industry
Depositor comments: Constructs are multipart, modular and generated iteratively.
How to cite: AAV-CMV-NLS-mTurquoise2dC10-408LOV2-Ja(delta)-NES21-WPRE was a gift from Michael Courtney (Addgene plasmid # 159964 ; http://n2t.net/addgene:159964 ; RRID:Addgene_159964)
