[The description below was written by a language model from this plasmid's Addgene catalogue record and the feature table of its GenBank file.]
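Description:
AAV-CMV-NLS-mTurquoise2dC10-408LOV2-Ja(delta)-NES21-WPRE is a 5.8 kb AAV transfer plasmid for mammalian expression of a synthetic optogenetic protein. The expression cassette lies between two AAV2 inverted terminal repeats, which allow it to be packaged into recombinant AAV particles when helper functions are supplied; the plasmid can also be used for direct transfection. Outside the ITRs, the bacterial backbone carries a high-copy ColE1/pUC-type origin, an ampicillin resistance gene (bla) with its own promoter, and an f1 phage origin. The record lists a recombination-deficient E. coli strain for propagation, a common choice for keeping ITRs intact.

Transcription is driven by the human cytomegalovirus immediate-early enhancer and promoter, followed by Kozak consensus sequences at the start of the roughly 1.25 kb insert. The feature table does not annotate the coding sequence itself, only GFP-family primer sites within it. From the name, the fusion consists of a nuclear localisation signal, mTurquoise2 (a cyan fluorescent protein) apparently truncated by ten C-terminal residues, a LOV2 domain beginning at residue 408 with a modified Jα helix, and a nuclear export signal designated NES21. Downstream, a WPRE enhances transcript stability and expression, and a human growth hormone polyadenylation signal terminates the message.

The depositor describes it as an "optoNES" construct with modified mTurquoise2-LOV2 resonance energy transfer. In tools of this type, the NES is generally caged by the LOV2 Jα helix in the dark and exposed on illumination, shifting the protein from nucleus to cytoplasm. According to the associated publication's title, energy transfer between the fluorescent protein and LOV2 serves to sensitise and monitor LOV2 switching in situ. The depositor notes that the constructs are modular and were built iteratively.
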