LOCUS       Exported 5814 bp ds-DNA circular SYN 13-MAY-2021
DEFINITION  optoNES construct with modified mTurquoise2-LOV2 RET.
ACCESSION   .
VERSION     .
KEYWORDS    AAV-CMV-NLS-mTurquoise2dC10-408LOV2-Ja(delta)-NES21-WPRE
SOURCE      synthetic DNA construct
  ORGANISM  synthetic DNA construct
REFERENCE   1 (bases 1 to 5814)
  AUTHORS   Li LL, Klein FM, Li Greci L, Popinigis A, Freudenberg F, Courtney MJ
  TITLE     Resonance energy transfer sensitises and monitors in situ switching
            of LOV2-based optogenetic actuators.
  JOURNAL   Nat Commun. 2020 Oct 9;11(1):5107. doi: 10.1038/s41467-020-18816-8.
  PUBMED    33037199
REFERENCE   2 (bases 1 to 5814)
  AUTHORS   .
  TITLE     Direct Submission
  JOURNAL   Exported May 13, 2021 from SnapGene Server 1.1.58
            http://www.snapgene.com
FEATURES             Location/Qualifiers
     source          1..5814
                     /organism="synthetic DNA construct"
                     /mol_type="other DNA"
     repeat_region   1..130
                     /label=AAV2 ITR (alternate)
                     /note="Functional equivalent of wild-type AAV2 ITR"
     enhancer        205..508
                     /label=CMV enhancer
                     /note="human cytomegalovirus immediate early enhancer"
     promoter        509..712
                     /label=CMV promoter
                     /note="human cytomegalovirus (CMV) immediate early
                     promoter"
     primer_bind     663..683
                     /label=CMV-F
                     /note="Human CMV immediate early promoter, forward primer"
     regulatory      742..751
                     /regulatory_class="other"
                     /note="vertebrate consensus sequence for strong initiation
                     of translation (Kozak, 1987)"
     regulatory      787..796
                     /regulatory_class="other"
                     /note="vertebrate consensus sequence for strong initiation
                     of translation (Kozak, 1987)"
     primer_bind     complement(838..859)
                     /label=EGFP-N
                     /note="EGFP, reverse primer"
     primer_bind     complement(1099..1118)
                     /label=EXFP-R
                     /note="For distinguishing EGFP variants, reverse primer"
     primer_bind     1446..1467
                     /label=EGFP-C
                     /note="EGFP, forward primer"
     misc_feature    1943..2531
                     /label=WPRE
                     /note="woodchuck hepatitis virus posttranscriptional
                     regulatory element"
     primer_bind     complement(1996..2016)
                     /label=WPRE-R
                     /note="WPRE, reverse primer"
     CDS             complement(2414..2425)
                     /codon_start=1
                     /product="Factor Xa recognition and cleavage site"
                     /label=Factor Xa site
                     /translation="IEGR"
     polyA_signal    2561..3037
                     /label=hGH poly(A) signal
                     /note="human growth hormone polyadenylation signal"
     primer_bind     complement(2760..2779)
                     /label=hGH-PA-R
                     /note="Human growth hormone terminator, reverse primer"
     repeat_region   3077..3217
                     /label=AAV2 ITR
                     /note="inverted terminal repeat of adeno-associated virus
                     serotype 2"
     repeat_region   3077..3206
                     /label=AAV2 ITR
     rep_origin      3292..3747
                     /direction=RIGHT
                     /label=f1 ori
                     /note="f1 bacteriophage origin of replication; arrow
                     indicates direction of (+) strand synthesis"
     primer_bind     complement(3379..3398)
                     /label=F1ori-R
                     /note="F1 origin, reverse primer"
     primer_bind     3589..3610
                     /label=F1ori-F
                     /note="F1 origin, forward primer"
     primer_bind     complement(3764..3783)
                     /label=pRS-marker
                     /note="pRS vectors, use to sequence yeast selectable
                     marker"
     primer_bind     3883..3905
                     /label=pGEX 3'
                     /note="pGEX vectors, reverse primer"
     primer_bind     complement(3943..3961)
                     /label=pBRforEco
                     /note="pBR322 vectors, upsteam of EcoRI site, forward
                     primer"
     promoter        4029..4133
                     /gene="bla"
                     /label=AmpR promoter
     CDS             4134..4994
                     /codon_start=1
                     /gene="bla"
                     /product="beta-lactamase"
                     /label=AmpR
                     /note="confers resistance to ampicillin, carbenicillin, and
                     related antibiotics"
                     /translation="MSIQHFRVALIPFFAAFCLPVFAHPETLVKVKDAEDQLGARVGYI
                     ELDLNSGKILESFRPEERFPMMSTFKVLLCGAVLSRIDAGQEQLGRRIHYSQNDLVEYS
                     PVTEKHLTDGMTVRELCSAAITMSDNTAANLLLTTIGGPKELTAFLHNMGDHVTRLDRW
                     EPELNEAIPNDERDTTMPVAMATTLRKLLTGELLTLASRQQLIDWMEADKVAGPLLRSA
                     LPAGWFIADKSGAGERGSRGIIAALGPDGKPSRIVVIYTTGSQATMDERNRQIAEIGAS
                     LIKHW"
     primer_bind     complement(4352..4371)
                     /label=Amp-R
                     /note="Ampicillin resistance gene, reverse primer"
     rep_origin      5165..5753
                     /direction=RIGHT
                     /label=ori
                     /note="high-copy-number ColE1/pMB1/pBR322/pUC origin of
                     replication"
     primer_bind     5654..5673
                     /label=pBR322ori-F
                     /note="pBR322 origin, forward primer"
ORIGIN
        1 cctgcaggca gctgcgcgct cgctcgctca ctgaggccgc ccgggcgtcg ggcgaccttt
       61 ggtcgcccgg cctcagtgag cgagcgagcg cgcagagagg gagtggccaa ctccatcact
      121 aggggttcct gcggccgcac gcgtgtgtct agaatagtaa tcaattacgg ggtcattagt
      181 tcatagccca tatatggagt tccgcgttac ataacttacg gtaaatggcc cgcctggctg
      241 accgcccaac gacccccgcc cattgacgtc aataatgacg tatgttccca tagtaacgcc
      301 aatagggact ttccattgac gtcaatgggt ggagtattta cggtaaactg cccacttggc
      361 agtacatcaa gtgtatcata tgccaagtac gccccctatt gacgtcaatg acggtaaatg
      421 gcccgcctgg cattatgccc agtacatgac cttatgggac tttcctactt ggcagtacat
      481 ctacgtatta gtcatcgcta ttaccatggt gatgcggttt tggcagtaca tcaatgggcg
      541 tggatagcgg tttgactcac ggggatttcc aagtctccac cccattgacg tcaatgggag
      601 tttgttttgg caccaaaatc aacgggactt tccaaaatgt cgtaacaact ccgccccatt
      661 gacgcaaatg ggcggtaggc gtgtacggtg ggaggtctat ataagcagag ctggtttagt
      721 gaaccgtcag atccgctagc cgccaccatg gccgcagcaa agcgcgtgaa gctggaccta
      781 ccggtcgcca ccatggtgag caagggcgag gagctgttca ccggggtggt gcccatcctg
      841 gtcgagctgg acggcgacgt aaacggccac aagttcagcg tgtccggcga gggcgagggc
      901 gatgccacct acggcaagct gaccctgaag ttcatctgca ccaccggcaa gctgcccgtg
      961 ccctggccca ccctcgtgac caccctgtcc tggggcgtgc agtgcttcgc ccgctacccc
     1021 gaccacatga agcagcacga cttcttcaag tccgccatgc ccgaaggcta cgtccaggag
     1081 cgcaccatct tcttcaagga cgacggcaac tacaagaccc gcgccgaggt gaagttcgag
     1141 ggcgacaccc tggtgaaccg catcgagctg aagggcatcg acttcaagga ggacggcaac
     1201 atcctggggc acaagctgga gtacaactac tttagcgaca acgtctatat caccgccgac
     1261 aagcagaaga acggcatcaa ggccaacttc aagatccgcc acaacatcga ggacggcggc
     1321 gtgcagctcg ccgaccacta ccagcagaac acccccatcg gcgacggccc cgtgctgctg
     1381 cccgacaacc actacctgag cacccagtcc aagcttagca aagaccccaa cgagaagcgc
     1441 gatcacatgg tcctgctgga gttcgtgacc gccgccgggc tcgagagaat cgagaaaaac
     1501 ttcgtcatca ccgaccctag actgcccgat aatcctatca tcttcgcctc cgactcattt
     1561 ctccagctca ctgagtactc tcgggaggaa attctgggcc ggaattgccg gttcctccag
     1621 ggacctgaaa ccgatagagc cactgtccga aaaatccggg atgccatcga caatcagact
     1681 gaggtgaccg tccagctcat caattacacc aaatctggca aaaaattctg gaacctgttc
     1741 cacctccagc ctatgagaga tcagaagggc gacgtccagt actttattgg cgtccagctg
     1801 gatggaactg aacatgtgag ggacgctgca gaacgagagg gcgtgatgct catcaaaaaa
     1861 accgccgaaa acatcgatga gctgctgaag gagctggccg acctgaacct ggactaggga
     1921 tccgcggccg ctagataact gaaatcaacc tctggattac aaaatttgtg aaagattgac
     1981 tggtattctt aactatgttg ctccttttac gctatgtgga tacgctgctt taatgccttt
     2041 gtatcatgct attgcttccc gtatggcctt cattttctcc tccttgtata aatcctggtt
     2101 gctgtctctt tatgaggagt tgtggcccgt tgtcaggcaa cgtggcgtgg tgtgcactgt
     2161 gtttgctgac gcaaccccca ctggttgggg cattgccacc acctgtcagc tcctttccgg
     2221 gactttcgct ttccccctcc ctattgccac ggcggaactc atcgccgcct gccttgcccg
     2281 ctgctggaca ggggctcggc tgttgggcac tgacaattcc gtggtgttgt cggggaaatc
     2341 atcgtccttt ccttggctgc tcgcctatgt tgccacctgg attctgcgcg ggacgtcctt
     2401 ctgctacgtc ccttcggccc tcaatccagc ggaccttcct tcccgcggcc tgctgccggc
     2461 tctgcggcct cttccgcgtc ttcgccttcg ccctcagacg agtcggatct ccctttgggc
     2521 cgcctccccg catcgattgt accgcgggcc cgggatctac gggtggcatc cctgtgaccc
     2581 ctccccagtg cctctcctgg ccctggaagt tgccactcca gtgcccacca gccttgtcct
     2641 aataaaatta agttgcatca ttttgtctga ctaggtgtcc ttctataata ttatggggtg
     2701 gaggggggtg gtatggagca aggggcaagt tgggaagaca acctgtaggg cctgcggggt
     2761 ctattgggaa ccaagctgga gtgcagtggc acaatcttgg ctcactgcaa tctccgcctc
     2821 ctgggttcaa gcgattctcc tgcctcagcc tcccgagttg ttgggattcc aggcatgcat
     2881 gaccaggctc agctaatttt tgtttttttg gtagagacgg ggtttcacca tattggccag
     2941 gctggtctcc aactcctaat ctcaggtgat ctacccacct tggcctccca aattgctggg
     3001 attacaggcg tgaaccactg ctcccttccc tgtccttctg attttgtagg taaccacgtg
     3061 cggaccgagc ggccgcagga acccctagtg atggagttgg ccactccctc tctgcgcgct
     3121 cgctcgctca ctgaggccgg gcgaccaaag gtcgcccgac gcccgggctt tgcccgggcg
     3181 gcctcagtga gcgagcgagc gcgcagctgc ctgcaggggc gcctgatgcg gtattttctc
     3241 cttacgcatc tgtgcggtat ttcacaccgc atannnnnnn nnnnnnnnnn nnnnnnnnnn
     3301 nnnnnnnnnn nnnnnnnnnn nnnnnnnnnn nnnnnnnnnn nnnnnnnnnn nnnnnnnnnn
     3361 nnnnnnnntn nnnnnnnnnn nnnnnnnnnn nnnnnnnnnn nnnnnnnnnn nnnnncnnnn
     3421 nnnnnnnnnn nnnnnnnnnn nnnnnnnnnn nnnnnnnnnn nnnnnnnnnn nnnnnnnnnn
     3481 nnnnnnnnnn nnnnnnnnnn nnnnnnnnnn nnnnnnnnnn nnnnnnnnnn nnnnnnnnnn
     3541 nnnnnnnnnn nnnnnnncct ttgacgttgg agtccacgtt ctttaatagt ggactcttgt
     3601 tccaaactgg aacaacactc aactctatct cgggctattc ttttgattta taagggattt
     3661 tgccgatttc ggtctattgg ttaaaaaatg agctgattta acaaaaattt aacgcgaatt
     3721 ttaacaaaat attaacgttt acaattttat ggtgcactct cagtacaatc tgctctgatg
     3781 ccgcatagtt aagccagccc cgacacccgc caacacccgc tgacgcgccc tgacgggctt
     3841 gtctgctccc ggcatccgct tacagacaag ctgtgaccgt ctccgggagc tgcatgtgtc
     3901 agaggttttc accgtcatca ccgaaacgcg cgagacgaaa gggcctcgtg atacgcctat
     3961 ttttataggt taatgtcatg ataataatgg tttcttagac gtcaggtggc acttttcggg
     4021 gaaatgtgcg cggaacccct atttgtttat ttttctaaat acattcaaat atgtatccgc
     4081 tcatgagaca ataaccctga taaatgcttc aataatattg aaaaaggaag agtatgagta
     4141 ttcaacattt ccgtgtcgcc cttattccct tttttgcggc attttgcctt cctgtttttg
     4201 ctcacccaga aacgctggtg aaagtaaaag atgctgaaga tcagttgggt gcacgagtgg
     4261 gttacatcga actggatctc aacagcggta agatccttga gagttttcgc cccgaagaac
     4321 gttttccaat gatgagcact tttaaagttc tgctatgtgg cgcggtatta tcccgtattg
     4381 acgccgggca agagcaactc ggtcgccgca tacactattc tcagaatgac ttggttgagt
     4441 actcaccagt cacagaaaag catcttacgg atggcatgac agtaagagaa ttatgcagtg
     4501 ctgccataac catgagtgat aacactgcgg ccaacttact tctgacaacg atcggaggac
     4561 cgaaggagct aaccgctttt ttgcacaaca tgggggatca tgtaactcgc cttgatcgtt
     4621 gggaaccgga gctgaatgaa gccataccaa acgacgagcg tgacaccacg atgcctgtag
     4681 caatggcaac aacgttgcgc aaactattaa ctggcgaact acttactcta gcttcccggc
     4741 aacaattaat agactggatg gaggcggata aagttgcagg accacttctg cgctcggccc
     4801 ttccggctgg ctggtttatt gctgataaat ctggagccgg tgagcgtggg tctcgcggta
     4861 tcattgcagc actggggcca gatggtaagc cctcccgtat cgtagttatc tacacgacgg
     4921 ggagtcaggc aactatggat gaacgaaata gacagatcgc tgagataggt gcctcactga
     4981 ttaagcattg gtaactgtca gaccaagttt actcatatat actttagatt gatttaaaac
     5041 ttcattttta atttaaaagg atctaggtga agatcctttt tgataatctc atgaccaaaa
     5101 tcccttaacg tgagttttcg ttccactgag cgtcagaccc cgtagaaaag atcaaaggat
     5161 cttcttgaga tccttttttt ctgcgcgtaa tctgctgctt gcaaacaaaa aaaccaccgc
     5221 taccagcggt ggtttgtttg ccggatcaag agctaccaac tctttttccg aaggtaactg
     5281 gcttcagcag agcgcagata ccaaatactg ttcttctagt gtagccgtag ttaggccacc
     5341 acttcaagaa ctctgtagca ccgcctacat acctcgctct gctaatcctg ttaccagtgg
     5401 ctgctgccag tggcgataag tcgtgtctta ccgggttgga ctcaagacga tagttaccgg
     5461 ataaggcgca gcggtcgggc tgaacggggg gttcgtgcac acagcccagc ttggagcgaa
     5521 cgacctacac cgaactgaga tacctacagc gtgagctatg agaaagcgcc acgcttcccg
     5581 aagggagaaa ggcggacagg tatccggtaa gcggcagggt cggaacagga gagcgcacga
     5641 gggagcttcc agggggaaac gcctggtatc tttatagtcc tgtcgggttt cgccacctct
     5701 gacttgagcg tcgatttttg tgatgctcgt caggggggcg gagcctatgg aaaaacgcca
     5761 gcaacgcggc ctttttacgg ttcctggcct tttgctggcc ttttgctcac atgt
//
